Addgene plasmid #236244: SIV_Rev
Purpose: 3rd generation SIV-based lentiviral packaging plasmid; Contains SIV Rev
Depositing lab: Jennifer Lippincott-Schwartz. Depositing organization: HHMI, Janelia Research Campus. Publication: Periodic ER-plasma membrane junctions support long-range Ca(2+) signal integration in dendrites. Benedetti L, Fan R, Weigel AV, Moore AS, Houlihan PR, Kittisopikul M, Park G, Petruncio A, Hubbard PM, Pang S, Xu CS, Hess HF, Saalfeld S, Rangaraju V, Clapham DE, De Camilli P, Ryan TA, Lippincott-Schwartz J. Cell. 2025 Jan 23;188(2):484-500.e22. doi: 10.1016/j.cell.2024.11.029. Epub 2024 Dec 20. PubMed 39708809.
Backbone
  Vector backbone: pSIV third-generation, simian immunodeficiency based, pro-lentiviral vector
  Vector type: Lentiviral
Growth in bacteria
  Bacterial resistance: Ampicillin, 100 μg/mL
  Growth temperature: 37°C
  Growth strain: DH5alpha
  Copy number: High Copy
Gene/Insert
  Gene/Insert name: SIV Rev
  Species: other
  Cloning method: Unknown
Terms and licenses: Academic/Nonprofit Terms; Industry Terms: Not Available to Industry
How to cite: SIV_Rev was a gift from Jennifer Lippincott-Schwartz (Addgene plasmid # 236244 ; http://n2t.net/addgene:236244 ; RRID:Addgene_236244)
