[The description below was written by a language model from this plasmid's Addgene catalogue record and pLannotate feature annotations shown in this document.]
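Description:
SIV_Rev is a helper plasmid from a third-generation lentiviral packaging system based on simian immunodeficiency virus. Its role is to supply the SIV Rev protein in trans. It is not itself packaged into particles: the feature table shows no LTRs or packaging signal, which fits a pure expression helper. The sequenced plasmid is about 6.0 kb. It is maintained in E. coli through a high-copy ColE1/pUC-type origin and selected with ampicillin via the β-lactamase gene and its own promoter.

The mammalian expression unit is a CAG-type cassette, made up of the CMV immediate-early enhancer, the chicken β-actin promoter and the chimeric chicken β-actin/rabbit β-globin intron. It ends in a rabbit β-globin polyadenylation signal. Between the intron and the poly(A) signal, the automated annotation does not label a Rev reading frame. Instead it reports a tat fragment (matched to an HIV-2 entry) and an SIV env fragment. In primate lentiviruses the rev exons overlap the tat and env coding regions, so these hits are consistent with a genomic SIV segment that encodes Rev. The record does not define the exact insert boundaries or the SIV isolate.

The remaining features are backbone remnants: an SV40 origin with a partial early promoter, an SV40 poly(A) signal, and lac promoter/operator, CAP site and lacI fragments.

In use, Rev binds the Rev-response element on unspliced viral RNAs and promotes their nuclear export. The plasmid would therefore be co-transfected into producer cells with a matching SIV transfer vector, a Gag-Pol packaging plasmid and an envelope plasmid to produce SIV-based lentiviral particles.
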