Features (pLannotate 1.2.2; 17 found; start..end, strand, type, name):
    199..254     -  polyA_signal   β-globin poly(A) signal: rabbit β-globin polyadenylation signal (Gil and Proudfoot, 1987)
    334..1371    -  CDS            env (fragment): ENV_SIVM2 - Experimental evidence at protein level: Swiss-Prot protein existence level 1. The gp120-gp41 heterodimer allows rapid transcytosis of the virus through CD4 negative cells such as simple epithelial monolayers of the intestinal, rectal and endocervical epithelial barriers. Both gp120 and gp41 specifically recognize glycosphingolipids galactosyl- ceramide (GalCer) or 3' sulfo-galactosyl-ceramide (GalS) present in the lipid rafts structures of epithelial cells. Binding to these alternative receptors allows the rapid transcytosis of the virus through the epithelial cells. This transcyto
   1355..1672    -  CDS            tat (fragment): TAT_HV2ST - Experimental evidence at protein level: Swiss-Prot protein existence level 1. Extracellular circulating Tat can be endocytosed by surrounding uninfected cells via the binding to several surface receptors. Endosomal low pH allows Tat to cross the endosome membrane to enter the cytosol and eventually further translocate into the nucleus, thereby inducing severe cell dysfunctions ranging from cell activation to cell death. Through (By similarity). From Human immunodeficiency virus type 2 subtype A (isolate ST) (HIV-2).
   1721..2695    -  intron         chimeric intron: chimera between introns from chicken β-actin and rabbit β-globin
   2696..2972    -  promoter       chicken β-actin promoter: No description available
   2974..3353    -  enhancer       CMV enhancer: human cytomegalovirus immediate early enhancer
   3384..3488    +  promoter       AmpR promoter: bla
   3489..4349    +  CDS            AmpR: β-lactamase; bla; confers resistance to ampicillin, carbenicillin, and related antibiotics
   4520..5108    +  rep_origin     ori: high-copy-number ColE1/pMB1/pBR322/pUC origin of replication
   5291..5345    +  CDS            lacI (fragment): lac repressor; lacI; The lac repressor binds to the lac operator to inhibit transcription in E. coli. This inhibition can be relieved by adding lactose or isopropyl-β-D-thiogalactopyranoside (IPTG).
   5347..5481    -  polyA_signal   SV40 poly(A) signal: SV40 polyadenylation signal
   5501..5636    -  rep_origin     SV40 ori: SV40 origin of replication
   5660..5682    -  promoter       SV40 promoter (fragment): SV40 enhancer and early promoter
   5689..5728    +  CDS            lacI (fragment): lac repressor; lacI; The lac repressor binds to the lac operator to inhibit transcription in E. coli. This inhibition can be relieved by adding lactose or isopropyl-β-D-thiogalactopyranoside (IPTG).
   5741..5762    +  protein_bind   CAP binding site: CAP binding activates transcription in the presence of cAMP. E. coli catabolite activator protein
   5777..5807    +  promoter       lac promoter: promoter for the E. coli lac operon
   5815..5831    +  protein_bind   lac operator: The lac repressor binds to the lac operator to inhibit transcription in E. coli. This inhibition can be relieved by adding lactose or isopropyl-β-D-thiogalactopyranoside (IPTG). lac repressor encoded by lacI
>Addgene plasmid #236244 | SIV_Rev | addgene full sequence | sequence record 471209 | Addgene NGS Result
AAAAAAAATCTAACCTCAAGTCAAGGCTTTTCTATGGAATAAGGAATGGACAGCAGGGGGCTGTTTCATA
TACTGATGACCTCTTTATAGCCAACCTTTGTTCATGGCAGCCAGCATATGGGCATATGTTGCCAAACTCT
AAACCAAATACTCATTCTGATGTTTTAAATGATTTGCCCTCCCATATGTCCTTCCGAGTGAGAGACACAA
AAAATTCCAACACACTATTGCAATGAAAATAAATTTCCTTTATTAGCCAGAAGTCAGATGCTCAAGGGGC
TTCATGATGTCCCCATAATTTTTGGCAGAGGGAAAAAGATCTGCTAGCTCGACCTGGACCGCCTCATGGA
AATAGTTCCACCCATATTGTAGGTAGGTCAGTTCAGTCCTGAGGACTTCTCGAATCCTTCGTAGGGTCGC
AGAGAGCCTCTGGAGTATTGGTTGGAGGATCTGGTATACTCTCGATAGCAAGGTTCTGCAGTTGCTGAAT
AGCCAAGTCAAGAGGCGTATCAGTTGGCGGATCAGGAAATGAATATATTCTATCTGCCAAGGCCAGGAGC
TGTTGCCACCGCCTTCTCCACCGTCTCCTTCTTTGCCTTCTCTGGTTGGCAGTGCCTGGTCCTGTTGGAT
ATGGGTCTACTGGAAATAAGAGGGTGGGGAAGAGAACACTGGCCTATACCCCTGCCTTAACTTAGCTAGC
ATTTGTACTATATAGATTACTATTCTTAACAGTATTACTCCTACAACTATATAAACTCCATATTGTATAT
ACTTTATCCAAGAAGCAAGGTCAAACCAATTGCCAAACACATCCCAGCTATTTAACTTTTGTAATTCATA
CATGTTCTTCTCTTGTTGAATTTGTGCCTCCTCTAGGAGGGCTGTTATATTTTCCTCCAAGAAGTCAACC
TTTCGCTCCCACTCTTGCCAAGTCTCATTGTTCCACTTTGGTGTTAGACTTGCATTTGGCCATGGTACAG
TAGTGTGGCAGACTTGTCTAAACGCACATCCCCAAGCATTCAGCTGCGCCTGGTCCTTTAAGTATTTCTC
GATGGCAGTGACCCTAGTCTGGAGGTTCTTTGTTCCCCAGACGGTCAGTCGCAACAATTCTTGTTGTCTC
TTGACCACGTCCAACAGCAGTTGCTGTTGCTGCACTATCCCAGCCAATAAAGTCCGGGACTGAGCGGTCA
GCGTCAACGACGCCGCGCCCATTGCAGAACCTGCCGTTGCGAGAAAACCCAAGAACCCTAGCACAAAGAC
CCCTCTTTTATTTCTTGAGGTGCCACCAGTAGTGTACCTCCTCACATTTGTGGGGGCCAAGCCAATTGGA
GTGATCTCTACTAATTTATAATCTCCCAATTCCAATCGATACTTACTTGTTTGATGCAGAAGATGTATTA
GCCTTAGCCTTTTTCGGAGTTCTTCTTCTCTTTCGTGACTGCTCATAACATATCCCCAAGCCTTTTTTAA
GAAAACAAAACTGGCAATGGTAGCAACACTTTTTACAATAGCATGTGTTATAGCATGCTTCTAGAGGGCG
GTATAGCTGAGAGAGGATTTCTTCCCCCAGGTTGGCCAATTCTGGAGTGGATGCAGCCGCCTCTGAAGTG
CATGAAGAGTGCCCGCTGGAGGATTCTAATGAGTTCTCCTGCTCCCTCAAGGGTGTCTCCATGTCTATTA
TAGATATGATTACCAAGTGCAGTTAGCAAGCGAGGAGAATTCTAGAGCCGCCGGTCACACGCCAGAAGCC
GAACCCCGCCCTGCCCCGTCCCCCCCGAAGGCAGCCGTCCCCCCGCGGACAGCCCCGAGGCTGGAGAGGG
AGAAGGGGACGGCGGCGCGGCGACGCACGAAGGCCCTCCCCGCCCATTTCCTTCCTGCCGGCGCCGCACC
GCTTCGCCCCGCGCCCGCTAGAGGGGGTGCGGCGGCGCCTCCCAGATTTCGGCTCCGCACAGATTTGGGA
CAAAGGAAGTCCCTGCGCCCTCTCGCACGATTACCATAAAAGGCAATGGCTGCGGCTCGCCGCGCCTCGA
CAGCCGCCGGCGCTCCGGGGGCCGCCGCGCCCCTCCCCCGAGCCCTCCCCGGCCCGAGGCGGCCCCGCCC
CGCCCGGCACCCCCACCTGCCGCCACCCCCCGCCCGGCACGGCGAGCCCCGCGCCACGCCCCGTACGGAG
CCCCGCACCCGAAGCCGGGCCGTGCTCAGCAACTCGGGGAGGGGGGTGCAGGGGGGGTTGCAGCCCGACC
GACGCGCCCACACCCCCTGCTCACCCCCCCACGCACACACCCCGCACGCAGCCTTTGTTCCCCTCGCAGC
CCCCCCCGCACCGCGGGGCACCGCCCCCGGCCGCGCTCCCCTCGCGCACACTGCGGAGCGCACAAAGCCC
CGCGCCGCGCCCGCAGCGCTCACAGCCGCCGGGCAGCGCGGAGCCGCACGCGGCGCTCCCCACGCACACA
CACACGCACGCACCCCCCGAGCCGCTCCCCCCGCACAAAGGGCCCTCCCGGAGCCCCTCAAGGCTTTCAC
GCAGCCACAGAAAAGAAACAAGCCGTCATTAAACCAAGCGCTAATTACAGCCCGGAGGAGAAGGGCCGTC
CCGCCCGCTCACCTGTGGGAGTAACGCGGTCAGTCAGAGCCGGGGCGGGCGGCGCGAGGCGGCGGCGGAG
CGGGGCACGGGGCGAAGGCAGCGCGCAGCGACTCCCGCCCGCCGCGCGCTTCGCTTTTTATAGGGCCGCC
GCCGCCGCCGCCTCGCCATAAAAGGAAACTTTCGGAGCGCGCCGCTCTGATTGGCTGCCGCCGCACCTCT
CCGCCTCGCCCCGCCCCGCCCCTCGCCCCGCCCCGCCCCGCCTGGCGCGCGCCCCCCCCCCCCCCCGCCC
CCATCGCTGCACAAAATAATTAAAAAATAAATAAATACAAAATTGGGGGTGGGGAGGGGGGGGAGATGGG
GAGAGTGAAGCAGAACGTGGGGCTCACCTCGACCATGGTAATAGCGATGACTAATACGTAGATGTACTGC
CAAGTAGGAAAGTCCCATAAGGTCATGTACTGGGCATAATGCCAGGCGGGCCATTTACCGTCATTGACGT
CAATAGGGGGCGTACTTGGCATATGATACACTTGATGTACTGCCAAGTGGGCAGTTTACCGTAAATACTC
CACCCATTGACGTCAATGGAAAGTCCCTATTGGCGTTACTATGGGAACATACGTCATTATTGACGTCAAT
GGGCGGGGGTCGTTGGGCGGTCAGCCAGGCGGGCCATTTACCGTAAGTTATGTAACGCGGAACTCCATAT
ATGGGCTATGAACTAATGACCCCGTAATTGATTACTATTAATAACTAGTCAATAATCAATGTCGACCCAG
GTGGCACTTTTCGGGGAAATGTGCGCGGAACCCCTATTTGTTTATTTTTCTAAATACATTCAAATATGTA
TCCGCTCATGAGACAATAACCCTGATAAATGCTTCAATAATATTGAAAAAGGAAGAGTATGAGTATTCAA
CATTTCCGTGTCGCCCTTATTCCCTTTTTTGCGGCATTTTGCCTTCCTGTTTTTGCTCACCCAGAAACGC
TGGTGAAAGTAAAAGATGCTGAAGATCAGTTGGGTGCACGAGTGGGTTACATCGAACTGGATCTCAACAG
CGGTAAGATCCTTGAGAGTTTTCGCCCCGAAGAACGTTTTCCAATGATGAGCACTTTTAAAGTTCTGCTA
TGTGGCGCGGTATTATCCCGTATTGACGCCGGGCAAGAGCAACTCGGTCGCCGCATACACTATTCTCAGA
ATGACTTGGTTGAGTACTCACCAGTCACAGAAAAGCATCTTACGGATGGCATGACAGTAAGAGAATTATG
CAGTGCTGCCATAACCATGAGTGATAACACTGCGGCCAACTTACTTCTGACAACGATCGGAGGACCGAAG
GAGCTAACCGCTTTTTTGCACAACATGGGGGATCATGTAACTCGCCTTGATCGTTGGGAACCGGAGCTGA
ATGAAGCCATACCAAACGACGAGCGTGACACCACGATGCCTGTAGCAATGGCAACAACGTTGCGCAAACT
ATTAACTGGCGAACTACTTACTCTAGCTTCCCGGCAACAATTAATAGACTGGATGGAGGCGGATAAAGTT
GCAGGACCACTTCTGCGCTCGGCCCTTCCGGCTGGCTGGTTTATTGCTGATAAATCTGGAGCCGGTGAGC
GTGGGTCTCGCGGTATCATTGCAGCACTGGGGCCAGATGGTAAGCCCTCCCGTATCGTAGTTATCTACAC
GACGGGGAGTCAGGCAACTATGGATGAACGAAATAGACAGATCGCTGAGATAGGTGCCTCACTGATTAAG
CATTGGTAACTGTCAGACCAAGTTTACTCATATATACTTTAGATTGATTTAAAACTTCATTTTTAATTTA
AAAGGATCTAGGTGAAGATCCTTTTTGATAATCTCATGACCAAAATCCCTTAACGTGAGTTTTCGTTCCA
CTGAGCGTCAGACCCCGTAGAAAAGATCAAAGGATCTTCTTGAGATCCTTTTTTTCTGCGCGTAATCTGC
TGCTTGCAAACAAAAAAACCACCGCTACCAGCGGTGGTTTGTTTGCCGGATCAAGAGCTACCAACTCTTT
TTCCGAAGGTAACTGGCTTCAGCAGAGCGCAGATACCAAATACTGTTCTTCTAGTGTAGCCGTAGTTAGG
CCACCACTTCAAGAACTCTGTAGCACCGCCTACATACCTCGCTCTGCTAATCCTGTTACCAGTGGCTGCT
GCCAGTGGCGATAAGTCGTGTCTTACCGGGTTGGACTCAAGACGATAGTTACCGGATAAGGCGCAGCGGT
CGGGCTGAACGGGGGGTTCGTGCACACAGCCCAGCTTGGAGCGAACGACCTACACCGAACTGAGATACCT
ACAGCGTGAGCTATGAGAAAGCGCCACGCTTCCCGAAGGGAGAAAGGCGGACAGGTATCCGGTAAGCGGC
AGGGTCGGAACAGGAGAGCGCACGAGGGAGCTTCCAGGGGGAAACGCCTGGTATCTTTATAGTCCTGTCG
GGTTTCGCCACCTCTGACTTGAGCGTCGATTTTTGTGATGCTCGTCAGGGGGGCGGAGCCTATGGAAAAA
CGCCAGCAACGCGGCCTTTTTACGGTTCCTGGCCTTTTGCTGGCCTTTTGCTCACATGTTCTTTCCTGCG
TTATCCCCTGATTCTGTGGATAACCGTATTACCGCCTTTGAGTGAGCTGATACCGCTCGCCGCAGCCGAA
CGACCGAGCGCAGCGAGTCAGTGAGCGAGGAAGCGGAAGAGCGCCCAATACGCAAACCGCCTCTCCCCGC
GCGTTGGCCGATTCATTAATGCAGCGGATCCAGACATGATAAGATACATTGATGAGTTTGGACAAACCAC
AACTAGAATGCAGTGAAAAAAATGCTTTATTTGTGAAATTTGTGATGCTATTGCTTTATTTGTAACCATT
ATAAGCTGCAATAAACAAGTTAGCTTTTTGCAAAAGCCTAGGCCTCCAAAAAAGCCTCCTCACTACTTCT
GGAATAGCTCAGAGGCCGAGGCGGCCTCGGCCTCTGCATAAATAAAAAAAATTAGTCAGCCATGGGGCGG
AGAATGGGCGGAACTGGGCGGAGTTAGGGGCGGGATGGGCGGAGTTAGGGGCGGGACTATGGTTGCTGAC
TAATTGAGATGCGGATCCGCTGGCACGACAGGTTTCCCGACTGGAAAGCGGGCAGTGAGCGCAACGCAAT
TAATGTGAGTTAGCTCACTCATTAGGCACCCCAGGCTTTACACTTTATGCTTCCGGCTCGTATGTTGTGT
GGAATTGTGAGCGGATAACAATTTCACACAGGAAACAGCTATGACCATGATTACGCCAAGCTTGGGCTGC
AGGTCGAGGGATCTCCATAAGAGAAGAGGGACAGCTATGACTGGGAGTAGTCAGGAGAGGAGGAAAAATC
TGGCTAGTAAAACATGTAAGGAAAATTTTAGGGATGTTAAAGAAAAAAATAACACAAAACAAAATAT
